>Addgene plasmid #180079 | pJV303 | addgene full sequence | sequence record 355029 | Addgene NGS Result
TGACTCCCCGTCGTGTAGATAACTACGATACGGGAGGGCTTACCATCTGGCCCCAGTGCTGCAATGATAC
CGCGAGACCCACGCTCACCGGCTCCAGATTTATCAGCAATAAACCAGCCAGCCGGAAGGGCCGAGCGCAG
AAGTGGTCCTGCAACTTTATCCGCCTCCATCCAGTCTATTAATTGTTGCCGGGAAGCTAGAGTAAGTAGT
TCGCCAGTTAATAGTTTGCGCAACGTTGTTGCCATTGCTACAGGCATCGTGGTGTCACGCTCGTCGTTTG
GTATGGCTTCATTCAGCTCCGGTTCCCAACGATCAAGGCGAGTTACATGATCCCCCATGTTGTGCAAAAA
AGCGGTTAGCTCCTTCGGTCCTCCGATCGTTGTCAGAAGTAAGTTGGCCGCAGTGTTATCACTCATGGTT
ATGGCAGCACTGCATAATTCTCTTACTGTCATGCCATCCGTAAGATGCTTTTCTGTGACTGGTGAGTACT
CAACCAAGTCATTCTGAGAATAGTGTATGCGGCGACCGAGTTGCTCTTGCCCGGCGTCAACACGGGATAA
TACCGCGCCACATAGCAGAACTTTAAAAGTGCTCATCATTGGAAAACGTTCTTCGGGGCGAAAACTCTCA
AGGATCTTACCGCTGTTGAGATCCAGTTCGATGTAACCCACTCGTGCACCCAACTGATCTTCAGCATCTT
TTACTTTCACCAGCGTTTCTGGGTGAGCAAAAACAGGAAGGCAAAATGCCGCAAAAAAGGGAATAAGGGC
GACACGGAAATGTTGAATACTCATACTCTTCCTTTTTCAATATTATTGAAGCATTTATCAGGGTTATTGT
CTCATGAGCGGATACATATTTGAATGTATTTAGAAAAATAAACAAATAGGGGTTCCGCGCACATTTCCCC
GAAAAGTGCCACCTGACGTCTAAGAAACCATTATTATCATGACATTAACCTATAAAAATAGGCGTATCAC
GAGGCCCTTTCGTCTTCAAGAATTCTGGCGAATCCTCTGACCAGCCAGAAAACGACCTTTCTGTGGTGAA
ACCGGATGCTGCAATTCAGAGCGCCAGCAAGTGGGGGACAGCAGAAGACCTGACCGCCGCAGAGTGGATG
TTTGACATGGTGAAGACTATCGCACCATCAGCCAGAAAACCGAATTTTGCTGGGTGGGCTAACGATATCC
GCCTGATGCGTGAACGTGACGGACGTAACCACCGCGACATGTGTGTGCTGTTCCGCTGGGCATGCTGAGC
TAACACCGTGCGTGTTGACAATTTTACCTCTGGCGGTGATAATGGTTGCAGCTAGCAATAATTTTGTTTA
ACTTTAAGAAGGAGATATACCATGGATGTTGAAAGATAACCAAAAACACAACGAGTCTGTTGCCCCGAAT
AGCGCCTTTCTGTCTGAGTTACAACGTGCATTACCGGAATTTTTTACCGCCGATCGCTATAACGAGCAGG
GCGAACTGATCGCGAAAGGCGGATTTGATCTCGCCAGATTTGAGCGCGCGCTGAAAGCGCGTAATATTGA
TGAGCTGACTAGCGGTTATCAGATTGATTTTATTGGCAAAGATTACGCAAAAAAACAGGCGGGTGAAAAA
TCCGTTACCGTTATCGTTCCTGACGTGGAACACAATACTCTGGCAGAAAATAAAAACAGCCATAATCTTT
TTCTGACCGGAGATAATCTGGATGTGTTACGCCATCTGCAAAATAATTACGCCGATACCGTCGATATGAT
CTATATCGATCCCCCTTATAACACCGGATCGGACGGGTTTGTCTATCCCGATCATTTTGAATATAGCGAT
CGGGCGTTGCAGGATATGTTTGGTCTTAATGATACCGAACTGGCACGTTTAAAATCCATTCAGGGTAAAT
CGACGCACTCCGCGTGGTTATCTTTCATGTATCCGCGTCTTTTCCTGGCCAGGAAGCTCCTGAAAGATAC
CGGGTTTATTTTTATCTCTATCGACGATAATGAGTACGCCAATCTTAAATTAATGATGGATGAGATTTTT
GGCGAAGGCGGATTTGTCACCAATGTGATGTGGAAGCGCAAAAAAGAGATTTCTAACGACTCTGATAACG
TTTCCATCCAGGGGGAATACATTCTTGTTTATGCCAAAACCGGTCAGGGCGCTTTACGTTTAGAACCGCT
TTCTAAAGAGTATATTCAGAAATCCTATAAAGAACCGACCGAACAGTTTCCAGAAGGGAAATGGCGACCG
GTGCCGTTAACGGTGTCAAAAGGGCTGAGCGGCGGCGGCTATACCTATAAAATTACCACGCCGAACGGTA
CGGTACACGAAAGACTATGGGCTTATCCTGAAGCCAGTTACCAAAAACTGGTGGCCGATAATCTGGTCTA
TTTTGGCAAAGATAACGGCGGTATTCCCCAGCGAGTCATGTACGCGCATCACAGTAAGGGGCAGCCAACG
ACCAATTACTGGGATAACGTAGCGTCGAATAAAGAGGGGAAAAAGGAGATTCTGGATCTCTTCGGCGACA
ACGTTTTTGATACGCCGAAACCGACCGCATTATTGAAGAAAATCATCAAGCTCGCTATCGATAAAGACGG
CGTCGTCCTGGACTTTTTTGCCGGTTCCGGCACTACGGCCCATGCGGTAATGGCGCTGAATGAAGAAGAT
GGGGGGCAGCGCACGTTTATTCTGTGTACTATCGATCAGGCATTAAGCAATAACACTATCGCGAAAAAAG
CAGGTTATAACACTATTGATGAAATCAGCCGCGAGCGAATTACACGCGTTGCGGCGAAGATCCGCGCCAA
CAATCCCGCGACCAATAGCGATCTCGGTTTTAAACATTATCGTTTTGCCACTCCGACACAGCAGACGCTG
GACGATCTGGATAGCTTCGATATTGCTACCGGCCATTTTATCAATACCAGCGGTCAACTGGCCGCTTTCA
CCGAGTCAGGATTTACCGACATGATCAATCCTTTTTCCGCCAGAGGATTGGGCGTGCCGGGCGGCGCAAG
CGGCGAAGAGACCTTATTAACGACATGGCTGGTCGCCGATGGTTATAAAATGGATATTGACGTACAGACC
GTTGATTTTTCCGGCTATTGCGCCAGGTATGTTGATAATACGCGCCTGTATCTGATTGATGAACGATGGG
GAACAGAGCAGACCCGCGATCTTCTCAACCACATTGGTACGCACCAGCTTCCGGTTCAGACCATTGTCAT
TTACGGCTACTCTTTCGACCTTGAATCCATTCGTGAACTGGAAATCGGCTTAAAACAGCTTGATCAAAAA
GTGAACCTGGTGAAGCGTTATTAATAACTCGAGCAAAGCCCGCCGAAAGGCGGGCTTTTCTGTGTCGACC
GATGCCCTTGAGAGCCTTCAACCCAGTCAGCTCCTTCCGGTGGGCGCGGGGCATGACTATCGTCGCCGCA
CTTATGACTGTCTTCTTTATCATGCAACTCGTAGGACAGGTGCCGGCAGCGCTCTTCCGCTTCCTCGCTC
ACTGACTCGCTGCGCTCGGTCGTTCGGCTGCGGCGAGCGGTATCAGCTCACTCAAAGGCGGTAATACGGT
TATCCACAGAATCAGGGGATAACGCAGGAAAGAACATGTGAGCAAAAGGCCAGCAAAAGGCCAGGAACCG
TAAAAAGGCCGCGTTGCTGGCGTTTTTCCATAGGCTCCGCCCCCCTGACGAGCATCACAAAAATCGACGC
TCAAGTCAGAGGTGGCGAAACCCGACAGGACTATAAAGATACCAGGCGTTTCCCCCTGGAAGCTCCCTCG
TGCGCTCTCCTGTTCCGACCCTGCCGCTTACCGGATACCTGTCCGCCTTTCTCCCTTCGGGAAGCGTGGC
GCTTTCTCATAGCTCACGCTGTAGGTATCTCAGTTCGGTGTAGGTCGTTCGCTCCAAGCTGGGCTGTGTG
CACGAACCCCCCGTTCAGCCCGACCGCTGCGCCTTATCCGGTAACTATCGTCTTGAGTCCAACCCGGTAA
GACACGACTTATCGCCACTGGCAGCAGCCACTGGTAACAGGATTAGCAGAGCGAGGTATGTAGGCGGTGC
TACAGAGTTCTTGAAGTGGTGGCCTAACTACGGCTACACTAGAAGAACAGTATTTGGTATCTGCGCTCTG
CTGAAGCCAGTTACCTTCGGAAAAAGAGTTGGTAGCTCTTGATCCGGCAAACAAACCACCGCTGGTAGCG
GTGGTTTTTTTGTTTGCAAGCAGCAGATTACGCGCAGAAAAAAAGGATCTCAAGAAGATCCTTTGATCTT
TTCTACGGGGTCTGACGCTCAGTGGAACGAAAACTCACGTTAAGGGATTTTGGTCATGAGATTATCAAAA
AGGATCTTCACCTAGATCCTTTTAAATTAAAAATGAAGTTTTAAATCAATCTAAAGTATATATGAGTAAA
CTTGGTCTGACAGTTACCAATGCTTAATCAGTGAGGCACCTATCTCAGCGATCTGTCTATTTCGTTCATC
CATAGTTGCC
Features (pLannotate 1.2.2; 7 found; start..end, strand, type, name):
    795..899     -  promoter       AmpR promoter: bla
   1001..1294    +  CDS            O (fragment): VRPO_LAMBD - Protein inferred from homology: Swiss-Prot protein existence level 3. Necessary for the bidirectional replication of DNA. It interacts with the ori (origin of replication) region of the genome during the initiation of replication. From Escherichia phage lambda (Bacteriophage lambda).
   1323..1345    +  RBS            RBS: efficient ribosome binding site from bacteriophage T7 gene 10 (Olins and Rangwala, 1989)
   1356..3311    +  CDS            mod: T3MO_SALTY - Protein inferred from homology: Swiss-Prot protein existence level 3. Binds the system-specific DNA recognition site 5'-CAGAG-3'. Necessary for restriction and for methylation of A-4. From Salmonella typhimurium (strain LT2 / SGSC1412 / ATCC 700720).
   3354..3485    +  CDS            TcR (fragment): tetracycline efflux protein; tet; confers resistance to tetracycline
   3665..4253    -  rep_origin     ori: high-copy-number ColE1/pMB1/pBR322/pUC origin of replication
   4424..794     -  CDS            AmpR (across the origin): β-lactamase; bla; confers resistance to ampicillin, carbenicillin, and related antibiotics
