[The description below was written by a language model from this plasmid's Addgene catalogue record and pLannotate feature annotations shown in this document.]
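Description:
pJV303 is a high-copy bacterial expression plasmid built on the pJV170 backbone to produce M.SenLT2I, a DNA methyltransferase from Salmonella enterica LT2. It is maintained in E. coli through a ColE1/pUC-type origin of replication and selected with ampicillin via a β-lactamase gene driven by its native bla promoter.

The catalogue lists the promoter as P70a. It is not annotated as such in the feature table. A short region upstream of the insert is instead matched to a fragment of the phage lambda O gene, which probably reflects lambda-derived sequence in the promoter region rather than an expressed protein. Downstream of it lies the strong ribosome binding site from bacteriophage T7 gene 10, followed by the roughly 2 kb coding sequence. That sequence is identified as the mod subunit of the LT2 type III restriction-modification system, which recognises 5'-CAGAG-3' and methylates an adenine within the site. A small tetracycline-resistance fragment after the insert appears to be a backbone remnant and should not confer resistance.

According to the record and the title of the associated publication, the plasmid is used to express the methyltransferase, including in a cell-free transcription-translation setting. DNA can then be given the host's methylation pattern so that it escapes restriction and transforms S. enterica LT2 more efficiently.

The sizes do not agree. The catalogue gives a total of 3,882 bp with a 3,202 bp backbone, while the sequenced record is 4,490 nt. The annotated mod gene is also much larger than the insert size implied by the catalogue figures, so the sequence-derived values are probably the more reliable.
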