Addgene plasmid #180079: pJV303
Purpose: M.SenLT2I expression construct to improve transformation in S. enterica LT2
Depositing lab: Chase Beisel. Depositing organization: North Carolina State University. Publication: A cell-free transcription-translation pipeline for recreating methylation patterns boosts DNA transformation in bacteria. Vento JM, Durmusoglu D, Li T, Patinios C, Sullivan S, Ttofali F, van Schaik J, Yu Y, Wang Y, Barquist L, Crook N, Beisel CL. Mol Cell. 2024 Jul 25;84(14):2785-2796.e4. doi: 10.1016/j.molcel.2024.06.003. Epub 2024 Jun 26. PubMed 38936361.
Backbone
  Vector backbone: pJV170
  Backbone size w/o insert (bp): 3202
  Total vector size (bp): 3882
  Vector type: Bacterial Expression
Growth in bacteria
  Bacterial resistance: Ampicillin, 100 μg/mL
  Growth temperature: 30°C
  Growth strain: KL740
  Copy number: High Copy
Gene/Insert
  Gene/Insert name: M.SenLT2I
  Species: Salmonella enterica
  Promoter: P70a
  Cloning method: Gibson Cloning
  Sequencing primers: 5′ GAAAACGACCTTTCTGTGGT; 3′ GTCCTACGAGTTGCATGATA
Terms and licenses: Academic/Nonprofit Terms; Industry Terms: Not Available to Industry
How to cite: pJV303 was a gift from Chase Beisel (Addgene plasmid # 180079 ; http://n2t.net/addgene:180079 ; RRID:Addgene_180079)
